Addgene plasmid #135048: CMV-AausFP1-Z1
Purpose: AausFP1 - bright green fluorescent protein expression from A. australis under CMV promoter in minimal backbone plasmid.
Depositing lab: Jordan Green. Depositing organization: Johns Hopkins University and School of Medicine. Publication: Engineering of episomal plasmid structure to enhance non-viral Poly(beta-amino ester) nanoparticle gene delivery to liver and brain cancer cells. Yang J, Kollings J, Idnani E, Wilson DR, Cozzone IG, Mendes S, Varanasi M, Tzeng SY, Green JJ. PLoS One. 2026 Jul 23;21(7):e0352468. doi: 10.1371/journal.pone.0352468. eCollection 2026. PubMed 42490567.
Backbone
  Vector backbone: EF1a-AausFP1-Z1
  Backbone size w/o insert (bp): 2225
  Total vector size (bp): 2930
  Vector type: Mammalian Expression, Synthetic Biology
Growth in bacteria
  Bacterial resistance: Bleocin (Zeocin), 50 μg/mL
  Growth temperature: 37°C
  Growth strain: DH5alpha
  Copy number: High Copy
Gene/Insert
  Gene/Insert name: AausFP1 (alt name: A. australis fluorescent protein 1)
  Species: Synthetic
  Insert size (bp): 705
  Promoter: CMV Promoter
  Cloning method: Restriction Enzyme; 5′ cloning site KpnI (not destroyed); 3′ cloning site SpeI (not destroyed)
  Sequencing primers: 5′ cgcaaatgggcggtaggcgtg; 3′ cacgcctaccgcccatttgcg
Terms and licenses: Academic/Nonprofit Terms; Industry Terms: Not Available to Industry
How to cite: CMV-AausFP1-Z1 was a gift from Jordan Green (Addgene plasmid # 135048 ; http://n2t.net/addgene:135048 ; RRID:Addgene_135048)
