[The description below was written by a language model from this plasmid's Addgene catalogue record and pLannotate feature annotations shown in this document.]
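Description:
CMV-AausFP1-Z1 is a compact mammalian expression plasmid of about 2.9 kb, built on a deliberately minimal backbone derived from the related EF1a-AausFP1-Z1 vector. It is propagated in E. coli through a high-copy ColE1/pUC-type origin and selected with Zeocin (bleomycin family) by means of the ble gene from Streptoalloteichus hindustanus, which encodes a bleomycin-binding protein. The annotation places short bacterial promoter elements (a T7 promoter and a fragment resembling the tac promoter) upstream of ble and a lambda t0 terminator fragment downstream. This small resistance cassette sits on the opposite strand from the mammalian expression unit. No mammalian selection marker or mammalian episomal replication element is annotated.

The payload is a synthetic, roughly 700 bp coding sequence for AausFP1, a bright, constitutively fluorescent green protein from Aequorea australis with low acid sensitivity. It was inserted between KpnI and SpeI sites, both of which are retained. Expression is driven by the human cytomegalovirus immediate-early enhancer and promoter, followed by a short multiple cloning site ahead of the reporter. An SV40 polyadenylation signal lies downstream; it is annotated on the reverse strand, along with an adjoining scrap of SV40 large T antigen sequence that is probably just carried over with the SV40 fragment. No tags or fusion partners are recorded.

The plasmid provides strong constitutive green fluorescent reporter expression in transfected mammalian cells. The associated work concerns how plasmid structure affects non-viral gene delivery by poly(beta-amino ester) nanoparticles to liver and brain cancer cells. In that setting, a small reporter plasmid like this one would presumably allow promoter and backbone variants to be compared.
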