Features (pLannotate 1.2.2; 11 found; start..end, strand, type, name):
     83..386     +  enhancer       CMV enhancer: human cytomegalovirus immediate early enhancer
    387..590     +  promoter       CMV promoter: human cytomegalovirus (CMV) immediate early promoter
    613..693     +  misc_feature   MCS: multiple cloning site
    707..1399    +  CDS            AausFP1: AausFP1 is a basic (constitutively fluorescent) green fluorescent protein published in 2019, derived from Aequorea australis. It has low acid sensitivity.
   1454..1575    -  polyA_signal   SV40 poly(A) signal: SV40 polyadenylation signal
   1598..1669    -  CDS            large T antigen (fragment): large T antigen from SV40 (simian virus 40)
   1709..1726    -  terminator     lambda t0 terminator (fragment): transcription terminator from phage lambda
   1737..2108    -  CDS            ble: BLE_STRHI - Experimental evidence at protein level: Swiss-Prot protein existence level 1. Binding protein with a strong affinity to the bleomycin family of antibiotics. From Streptoalloteichus hindustanus.
   2118..2136    -  promoter       T7 promoter: promoter for bacteriophage T7 RNA polymerase
   2156..2174    -  promoter       tac promoter (fragment): strong E. coli promoter; hybrid between the trp and lac UV5 promoters
   2247..2835    -  rep_origin     ori: high-copy-number ColE1/pMB1/pBR322/pUC origin of replication
>Addgene plasmid #135048 | CMV-AausFP1-Z1 | addgene full sequence | sequence record 269407 | Addgene NGS Result
CGGCCGCCTGCAGAAGCTTTACTAACTAGTAATAGTAATCAATTACGGGGTCATTAGTTCATAGCCCATA
TATGGAGTTCCGCGTTACATAACTTACGGTAAATGGCCCGCCTGGCTGACCGCCCAACGACCCCCGCCCA
TTGACGTCAATAATGACGTATGTTCCCATAGTAACGCCAATAGGGACTTTCCATTGACGTCAATGGGTGG
AGTATTTACGGTAAACTGCCCACTTGGCAGTACATCAAGTGTATCATATGCCAAGTACGCCCCCTATTGA
CGTCAATGACGGTAAATGGCCCGCCTGGCATTATGCCCAGTACATGACCTTATGGGACTTTCCTACTTGG
CAGTACATCTACGTATTAGTCATCGCTATTACCATGGTGATGCGGTTTTGGCAGTACATCAATGGGCGTG
GATAGCGGTTTGACTCACGGGGATTTCCAAGTCTCCACCCCATTGACGTCAATGGGAGTTTGTTTTGGCA
CCAAAATCAACGGGACTTTCCAAAATGTCGTAACAACTCCGCCCCATTGACGCAAATGGGCGGTAGGCGT
GTACGGTGGGAGGTCTATATAAGCAGAGCTGGTTTAGTGAACCGTCAGATCCGCTAGCGCTACCGGACTC
AGATCTCGAGCTCAAGCTTCGAATTCTGCAGTCGACGGTACCGCGGGCCCGGGATCCACCGGTCGCCACC
ATGGGTTCCTATGGTGCTCTGCTGTTTAGGGAGAAGATACCTTACGTGGTCGAAATGGAAGGCGACGTCG
AAGGCATGAAATTCAGCGTGCGGGGCAAGGGGCACGGAGATGCCAATACAGGGAAGATCGAGGCTTCCTT
TATATGTACTACCGGCGAGCTGCCTGTTCCCTGGAGCTCTATACTCACCACCGTGACCTATGGTGCCCAA
TGCTTCGCTAAGTACCCGAACGACATAAAGGATTATCCTAAGTCCGCAATGCCCGAGGGGTATGTCCAGG
AACGTACCATAACATTCGAGAATGATGGAGTTTACAAAACGCGGGCCGAGGTTACTTATGAAAAGGGCTC
CGTCTACAATAGGGTGACACTGAATGGGTCCGGGTTCAAGAAGGGCGGAAATATTCTGGGAAAGAAGCTG
GAGTTCAATTATAATCCCCACTGTATTTACGTCCTGCCCGACGTTCAGAACAACGGCATTAAGTGTTATA
TTAATATCGTGCACGATGTGATCGGCGGCGGTCAGATCATCGCAGCCCATCAGCAGCTGAACACACCACT
CGGCGGCGGTCCCGTAGATATCCCGCATTATCACCACATCCAGGCCCATACCATCCTCTCAAAGGACCCG
AAGGAGACCAGGGACCACATGAATGTGGTCGAAGTATTTCGTGCCATTGACTGTAAGACTGCTTACGCCT
GATAGGCGGCCGCGACTCTAGATGTACACATATGGCTAGCTGGCCAGACATGATAAGATACATTGATGAG
TTTGGACAAACCACAACTAGAATGCAGTGAAAAAAATGCTTTATTTGTGAAATTTGTGATGCTATTGCTT
TATTTGTAACCATTATAAGCTGCAATAAACAAGTTAACAACAACAATTGCATTCATTTTATGTTTCAGGT
TCAGGGGGAGGTGTGGGAGGTTTTTTAAAGCAAGTAAAACCTCTACAAATGTGGTATGGAATTCTGGACT
CACAAAGAAAAAACGCCCGGTGTGCAAGACCGAGCGTTCTGAACAATTTATCCTCAGTCCTGCTCCTCTG
CCACAAAGTGCACGCAGTTGCCGGCCGGGTCGCGCAGGGCGAACTCCCGCCCCCACGGCTGCTCGCCGAT
CTCGGTCATGGCCGGCCCGGAGGCGTCCCGGAAGTTCGTGGACACGACCTCCGACCACTCGGCGTACAGC
TCGTCCAGGCCGCGCACCCACACCCAGGCCAGGGTGTTGTCCGGCACCACCTGGTCCTGGACCGCGCTGA
TGAACAGGGTCACGTCGTCCCGGACCACACCGGCGAAGTCGTCCTCCACGAAGTCCCGGGAGAACCCGAG
CCGGTCGGTCCAGAACTCGACCGCTCCGGCGACGTCGCGCGCGGTGAGCACCGGAACGGCACTGGTCAAC
TTGGCCATGATGGCCCTCCTATAGTGAGTCGTATTATACTATGCCGATATACTATGCCGATGATTAATTG
TCAAGGATCCTAAGAACATGTGAGCAAAAGGCCAGCAAAAGGCCAGGAACCGTAAAAAGGCCGCGTTGCT
GGCGTTTTTCCATAGGCTCCGCCCCCCTGACGAGCATCACAAAAATCGACGCTCAAGTCAGAGGTGGCGA
AACCCGACAGGACTATAAAGATACCAGGCGTTTCCCCCTGGAAGCTCCCTCGTGCGCTCTCCTGTTCCGA
CCCTGCCGCTTACCGGATACCTGTCCGCCTTTCTCCCTTCGGGAAGCGTGGCGCTTTCTCATAGCTCACG
CTGTAGGTATCTCAGTTCGGTGTAGGTCGTTCGCTCCAAGCTGGGCTGTGTGCACGAACCCCCCGTTCAG
CCCGACCGCTGCGCCTTATCCGGTAACTATCGTCTTGAGTCCAACCCGGTAAGACACGACTTATCGCCAC
TGGCAGCAGCCACTGGTAACAGGATTAGCAGAGCGAGGTATGTAGGCGGTGCTACAGAGTTCTTGAAGTG
GTGGCCTAACTACGGCTACACTAGAAGAACAGTATTTGGTATCTGCGCTCTGCTGAAGCCAGTTACCTTC
GGAAAAAGAGTTGGTAGCTCTTGATCCGGCAAACAAACCACCGCTGGTAGCGGTGGTTTTTTTGTTTGCA
AGCAGCAGATTACGCGCAGAAAAAAAGGATCTCAAGAAGATCCTTTGATCTTTTCTACGGGGTCTGACGC
TCAGTGAAAACTCACGTTAAGGGATTTTGGTCATGGCTAGTTAATTAACATTTAAATCAG
